>Addgene plasmid #193621 | pDL024_Tub-rb_IgG_LC | addgene full sequence | sequence record 380456 | Addgene NGS Result
TAGTTATTAATAGTAATCAATTACGGGGTCATTAGTTCATAGCCCATATATGGAGTTCCGCGTTACATAA
CTTACGGTAAATGGCCCGCCTGGCTGACCGCCCAACGACCCCCGCCCATTGACGTCAATAATGACGTATG
TTCCCATAGTAACGCCAATAGGGACTTTCCATTGACGTCAATGGGTGGAGTATTTACGGTAAACTGCCCA
CTTGGCAGTACATCAAGTGTATCATATGCCAAGTACGCCCCCTATTGACGTCAATGACGGTAAATGGCCC
GCCTGGCATTATGCCCAGTACATGACCTTATGGGACTTTCCTACTTGGCAGTACATCTACGTATTAGTCA
TCGCTATTACCATGGTGATGCGGTTTTGGCAGTACATCAATGGGCGTGGATAGCGGTTTGACTCACGGGG
ATTTCCAAGTCTCCACCCCATTGACGTCAATGGGAGTTTGTTTTGGCACCAAAATCAACGGGACTTTCCA
AAATGTCGTAACAACTCCGCCCCATTGACGCAAATGGGCGGTAGGCGTGTACGGTGGGAGGTCTATATAA
GCAGAGCTGGTTTAGTGAACCGTCAGATCCGCTAGCGCTACCGGACTCAGATCTCGAGCTCGCCACCATG
GGTGTGCCCACTCAGGTCCTGGGGTTGCTGCTGCTGTGGCTTACAGATGCCAGATGTCAAAGCGTGCTGA
CCCAGCCTCCTAGCGCCTCTGGAACACCTGGACAGAGAGTGACCATCAGCTGTAGCGGCAGCAGCAGCAA
CATCGGCAGCAACTACGTGTACTGGTATCAGCAGCTGCCCGGCACAGCCCCTAAACTGCTGATCTACCGG
AACAACCAGCGGCCTAGCGGCGTGCCAGATAGATTTTCTGGCAGCAAGAGCGGCACCTCTGCCAGCCTGG
CTATCTCTGGACTGAGAAGCGAGGACGAGGCCGACTACTATTGTGCCGCCTGGGATGATAGCCTGGCCAG
CGTTGTGTTTGGCGGAGGCACAAAGCTGACCGTGCTTGGCGATCCTGTGGCTCCTACCGTGCTGATCTTT
CCACCAGCCGCTGATCAGGTGGCCACAGGCACTGTGACAATCGTGTGCGTGGCCAACAAGTACTTCCCCG
ACGTGACCGTGACCTGGGAAGTCGATGGCACCACACAGACCACCGGCATCGAGAACAGCAAGACCCCTCA
GAACAGCGCCGACTGCACCTACAACCTGAGCAGCACCCTGACACTGACCAGCACACAGTACAACAGCCAC
AAAGAGTACACCTGTAAAGTCACCCAGGGCACCACCAGCGTGGTGCAGAGCTTCAATAGAGGCGACTGCT
GAGCGGCCGCGACTCTAGATCATAATCAGCCATACCACATTTGTAGAGGTTTTACTTGCTTTAAAAAACC
TCCCACACCTCCCCCTGAACCTGAAACATAAAATGAATGCAATTGTTGTTGTTAACTTGTTTATTGCAGC
TTATAATGGTTACAAATAAAGCAATAGCATCACAAATTTCACAAATAAAGCATTTTTTTCACTGCATTCT
AGTTGTGGTTTGTCCAAACTCATCAATGTATCTTAAGGCGTAAATTGTAAGCGTTAATATTTTGTTAAAA
TTCGCGTTAAATTTTTGTTAAATCAGCTCATTTTTTAACCAATAGGCCGAAATCGGCAAAATCCCTTATA
AATCAAAAGAATAGACCGAGATAGGGT
[37 nt withheld, positions 1708-1744]
AAAGAACGTGGACTCCAACGTCAAAGG
[49 nt withheld, positions 1772-1820]
T
[91 nt withheld, positions 1822-1912]
G
[124 nt withheld, positions 1914-2037]
CAGGTGGCACTTTTCGGGGAAATGTGCGCGGAACCCCTATTTGTTTATTTTTCTAAATACATTCAAATAT
GTATCCGCTCATGAGACAATAACCCTGATAAATGCTTCAATAATATTGAAAAAGGAAGAGTCCTGAGGCG
GAAAGAACCAGCTGTGGAATGTGTGTCAGTTAGGGTGTGGAAAGTCCCCAGGCTCCCCAGCAGGCAGAAG
TATGCAAAGCATGCATCTCAATTAGTCAGCAACCAGGTGTGGAAAGTCCCCAGGCTCCCCAGCAGGCAGA
AGTATGCAAAGCATGCATCTCAATTAGTCAGCAACCATAGTCCCGCCCCTAACTCCGCCCATCCCGCCCC
TAACTCCGCCCAGTTCCGCCCATTCTCCGCCCCATGGCTGACTAATTTTTTTTATTTATGCAGAGGCCGA
GGCCGCCTCGGCCTCTGAGCTATTCCAGAAGTAGTGAGGAGGCTTTTTTGGAGGCCTAGGCTTTTGCAAA
GATCGATCAAGAGACAGGATGAGGATCGTTTCGCATGATTGAACAAGATGGATTGCACGCAGGTTCTCCG
GCCGCTTGGGTGGAGAGGCTATTCGGCTATGACTGGGCACAACAGACAATCGGCTGCTCTGATGCCGCCG
TGTTCCGGCTGTCAGCGCAGGGGCGCCCGGTTCTTTTTGTCAAGACCGACCTGTCCGGTGCCCTGAATGA
ACTGCAAGACGAGGCAGCGCGGCTATCGTGGCTGGCCACGACGGGCGTTCCTTGCGCAGCTGTGCTCGAC
GTTGTCACTGAAGCGGGAAGGGACTGGCTGCTATTGGGCGAAGTGCCGGGGCAGGATCTCCTGTCATCTC
ACCTTGCTCCTGCCGAGAAAGTATCCATCATGGCTGATGCAATGCGGCGGCTGCATACGCTTGATCCGGC
TACCTGCCCATTCGACCACCAAGCGAAACATCGCATCGAGCGAGCACGTACTCGGATGGAAGCCGGTCTT
GTCGATCAGGATGATCTGGACGAAGAGCATCAGGGGCTCGCGCCAGCCGAACTGTTCGCCAGGCTCAAGG
CGAGCATGCCCGACGGCGAGGATCTCGTCGTGACCCATGGCGATGCCTGCTTGCCGAATATCATGGTGGA
AAATGGCCGCTTTTCTGGATTCATCGACTGTGGCCGGCTGGGTGTGGCGGACCGCTATCAGGACATAGCG
TTGGCTACCCGTGATATTGCTGAAGAGCTTGGCGGCGAATGGGCTGACCGCTTCCTCGTGCTTTACGGTA
TCGCCGCTCCCGATTCGCAGCGCATCGCCTTCTATCGCCTTCTTGACGAGTTCTTCTGAGCGGGACTCTG
GGGTTCGAAATGACCGACCAAGCGACGCCCAACCTGCCATCACGAGATTTCGATTCCACCGCCGCCTTCT
ATGAAAGGTTGGGCTTCGGAATCGTTTTCCGGGACGCCGGCTGGATGATCCTCCAGCGCGGGGATCTCAT
GCTGGAGTTCTTCGCCCACCCTAGGGGGAGGCTAACTGAAACACGGAAGGAGACAATACCGGAAGGAACC
CGCGCTATGACGGCAATAAAAAGACAGAATAAAACGCACGGTGTTGGGTCGTTTGTTCATAAACGCGGGG
TTCGGTCCCAGGGCTGGCACTCTGTCGATACCCCACCGAGACCCCATTGGGGCCAATACGCCCGCGTTTC
TTCCTTTTCCCCACCCCACCCCCCAAGTTCGGGTGAAGGCCCAGGGCTCGCAGCCAACGTCGGGGCGGCA
GGCCCTGCCATAGCCTCAGGTTACTCATATATACTTTAGATTGATTTAAAACTTCATTTTTAATTTAAAA
GGATCTAGGTGAAGATCCTTTTTGATAATCTCATGACCAAAATCCCTTAACGTGAGTTTTCGTTCCACTG
AGCGTCAGACCCCGTAGAAAAGATCAAAGGATCTTCTTGAGATCCTTTTTTTCTGCGCGTAATCTGCTGC
TTGCAAACAAAAAAACCACCGCTACCAGCGGTGGTTTGTTTGCCGGATCAAGAGCTACCAACTCTTTTTC
CGAAGGTAACTGGCTTCAGCAGAGCGCAGATACCAAATACTGTTCTTCTAGTGTAGCCGTAGTTAGGCCA
CCACTTCAAGAACTCTGTAGCACCGCCTACATACCTCGCTCTGCTAATCCTGTTACCAGTGGCTGCTGCC
AGTGGCGATAAGTCGTGTCTTACCGGGTTGGACTCAAGACGATAGTTACCGGATAAGGCGCAGCGGTCGG
GCTGAACGGGGGGTTCGTGCACACAGCCCAGCTTGGAGCGAACGACCTACACCGAACTGAGATACCTACA
GCGTGAGCTATGAGAAAGCGCCACGCTTCCCGAAGGGAGAAAGGCGGACAGGTATCCGGTAAGCGGCAGG
GTCGGAACAGGAGAGCGCACGAGGGAGCTTCCAGGGGGAAACGCCTGGTATCTTTATAGTCCTGTCGGGT
TTCGCCACCTCTGACTTGAGCGTCGATTTTTGTGATGCTCGTCAGGGGGGCGGAGCCTATGGAAAAACGC
CAGCAACGCGGCCTTTTTACGGTTCCTGGCCTTTTGCTGGCCTTTTGCTCACATGTTCTTTCCTGCGTTA
TCCCCTGATTCTGTGGATAACCGTATTACCGCCATGCAT
Features (pLannotate 1.2.2; 15 found; start..end, strand, type, name):
     61..364     +  enhancer       CMV enhancer: human cytomegalovirus immediate early enhancer
    365..568     +  promoter       CMV promoter: human cytomegalovirus (CMV) immediate early promoter
    591..621     +  misc_feature   MCS (fragment): multiple cloning site
    655..978     +  CDS            IGLV1-47 (fragment): LV147_HUMAN - Experimental evidence at protein level: Swiss-Prot protein existence level 1. V region of the variable domain of immunoglobulin light chains that participates in the antigen recognition (PubMed:24600447). Immunoglobulins, also known as antibodies, are membrane-bound or secreted glycoproteins produced by B lymphocytes. In the recognition phase of humoral immunity, the membrane-bound immunoglobulins serve as receptors which, upon binding of a specific antigen, trigger the clonal expansion and differentiation of B lymphocytes into immunoglobulins- secreting plasma cells. Secreted im
   1021..1329    +  CDS            KAC4_RABIT: Experimental evidence at protein level: Swiss-Prot protein existence level 1. From Oryctolagus cuniculus (Rabbit).
   1348..1431    +  CDS            large T antigen (fragment): large T antigen from SV40 (simian virus 40)
   1454..1575    +  polyA_signal   SV40 poly(A) signal: SV40 polyadenylation signal
   1609..2037    -  rep_origin     f1 ori (sequence partly withheld): f1 bacteriophage origin of replication; arrow indicates direction of (+) strand synthesis
   2064..2168    +  promoter       AmpR promoter: bla
   2170..2527    +  promoter       SV40 promoter: SV40 enhancer and early promoter
   2562..3356    +  CDS            NeoR/KanR: aminoglycoside phosphotransferase from Tn5; aph(3')-II (or nptII); confers resistance to neomycin, kanamycin, and G418 (Geneticin®)
   3377..3529    +  CDS            ble (fragment): BLE_KLEPN - Experimental evidence at protein level: Swiss-Prot protein existence level 1. Binding protein with a strong affinity to the bleomycin family of antibiotics. Binds to CL990; an antimitotic-antibiotic compound. From Klebsiella pneumoniae.
   3588..3635    +  polyA_signal   HSV TK poly(A) signal: herpes simplex virus thymidine kinase polyadenylation signal (Cole and Stacy, 1985)
   3726..3742    -  polyA_signal   bGH poly(A) signal (fragment): bovine growth hormone polyadenylation signal
   3964..4552    +  rep_origin     ori: high-copy-number ColE1/pMB1/pBR322/pUC origin of replication
