[The description below was written by a language model from this plasmid's Addgene catalogue record and pLannotate feature annotations shown in this document.]
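Description:
pDL024_Tub-rb_IgG_LC is a 4,666 bp mammalian expression plasmid built on the pEGFP-N1 backbone. It encodes the light chain of a recombinant anti-α-tubulin antibody in a rabbit IgG format. It replicates in E. coli from a high-copy ColE1/pUC-type origin and also carries an f1 phage origin. One NeoR/KanR (Tn5 aminoglycoside phosphotransferase) cassette provides both selections: a bacterial bla-type promoter drives kanamycin resistance in bacteria, while the SV40 enhancer/early promoter and HSV TK polyadenylation signal allow G418 selection in mammalian cells. No EGFP feature is annotated, which suggests the antibody insert took the place of the backbone's reporter.

The payload is a synthetic insert of about 705 bp, assembled by Gibson cloning downstream of the CMV immediate-early enhancer and promoter and followed by the SV40 poly(A) signal. It consists of an exogenous N-terminal signal peptide, which directs the protein into the secretory pathway, then the light chain variable region taken from an anti-tubulin scFv, fused to a rabbit light chain constant region. The automated annotation agrees with this layout. It finds a variable segment resembling a human lambda V region, then a rabbit kappa constant domain. The short hits to SV40 large T antigen, ble and the bGH poly(A) signal are probably residual backbone sequence rather than functional elements.

The plasmid is meant to be co-transfected with its heavy chain partner, pDL023, into HEK293 cells, so that the two chains assemble into a complete anti-tubulin antibody with rabbit constant regions. It belongs to a set of constructs for generating and diversifying recombinant monoclonal antibodies by placing known variable regions on constant regions from different species.
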