Addgene plasmid #193621: pDL024_Tub-rb_IgG_LC
Purpose: α-Tubulin light chain variable region + rabbit light chain constant region + exogenous N-term signal peptide. For co-expression with pDL023 in HEK293 cells.
Depositing lab: Jennifer DeLuca. Depositing organization: Colorado State University, Fort Collins. Publication: Generation and diversification of recombinant monoclonal antibodies. DeLuca KF, Mick JE, Ide AH, Lima WC, Sherman L, Schaller KL, Anderson SM, Zhao N, Stasevich TJ, Varma D, Nilsson J, DeLuca JG. Elife. 2021 Dec 31;10. pii: 72093. doi: 10.7554/eLife.72093. PubMed 34970967.
Backbone
  Vector backbone: pEGFP-N1
  Backbone manufacturer: clontech
  Backbone size w/o insert (bp): 3592
  Total vector size (bp): 4666
  Vector type: Mammalian Expression
  Selectable markers: Neomycin (select with G418)
Growth in bacteria
  Bacterial resistance: Kanamycin, 50 μg/mL
  Growth temperature: 37°C
  Growth strain: DH5alpha
  Copy number: High Copy
Gene/Insert
  Gene/Insert name: Anti-Tubulin scFv light variable + rabbit constant chain
  Species: Synthetic
  Insert size (bp): 705
  Promoter: CMV
  Tag / fusion protein: signal peptide (N terminal on insert)
  Cloning method: Gibson Cloning
  Sequencing primers: 5′ CMV-For; 3′ SV40pA-Rev
Terms and licenses: Academic/Nonprofit Terms; Industry Terms: Not Available to Industry
How to cite: pDL024_Tub-rb_IgG_LC was a gift from Jennifer DeLuca (Addgene plasmid # 193621 ; http://n2t.net/addgene:193621 ; RRID:Addgene_193621)
